>Addgene plasmid #201031 | AAV-hSyn-ASAP4e-Kv-WPRE | addgene full sequence | sequence record 401141 | Addgene NGS Result
AGCGCGCAGAGAGGGAGTGGCCAACTCCATCACTAGGGGTTCCTGCGGCCGCACGCGTGTGTCTAGACTG
CAGAGGGCCCTGCGTATGAGTGCAAGTGGGTTTTAGGACCAGGATGAGGCGGGGTGGGGGTGCCTACCTG
ACGACCGACCCCGACCCACTGGACAAGCACCCAACCCCCATTCCCCAAATTGCGCATCCCCTATCAGAGA
GGGGGAGGGGAAACAGGATGCGGCGAGGCGCGTGCGCACTGCCAGCTTCAGCACCGCGGACAGTGCCTTC
GCCCCCGCCTGGCGGCGCGCGCCACCGCCGCCTCAGCACTGAAGGCGCGCTGACGTCACTCGCCGGTCCC
CCGCAAACTCCCCTTCCCGGCCACCTTGGTCGCGTCCGCGCCGCCGCCGGCCCAGCCGGACCGCACCACG
CGAGGCGCGAGATAGGGGGGCACGGGCGCGACCATCTGCGCTGCGGCGCCGGCGACTCAGCGCTGCCTCA
GTCTGCGGTGGGCAGCGGAGGAGTCGTGTCGTGCCTGAGAGCGCAGTCGAGAAGGTACCGGATCCGCCAC
CATGGAGACGACTGTGAGGTATGAACAGGGGTCAGAGCTCACTAAAACTTCGAGCTCTCCAACAGCAGAT
GAGCCCACGATAAAGATTGATGATGGTCGTGATGAGGGTAATGAACAAGACAGCTGTTCCAATACCATTA
GGAGAAAAATTTCCCCGTTTGTGATGTCATTTGGATTCAGAGTATTTGGAGTTGTGCTTATCATTGTAGA
CATCATAGTGGTGATTGTGGATCTGGCCATCAGTGAGAAGAAAAGAGGCATTAGAGAGATTCTTGAAGGT
GTTTCCCTGGCTATAGCACTCTTCTTCCTTGTTGATGTTCTCATGAGAGTGTTTGTTGAAGGCTTCAAGA
ACTATTTCCGGTCCAAACTGAATACTTTGGATGCAGTCATAGTAGTGGGCACTCTGCTAATTAATATGAC
CTACTCCTTCTCTGACGGTACACCCGTTGATGGTAACGTGTATATTACCGCGGATAAACAGAAAAACGGC
ATTAAAGCGAACTTTACCGTGCGCCATAACGTGGAAGATGGCAGCGTGCAGCTGGCGGATCATTATCAGC
AGAACACCCCGATTGGCGATGGCCCGGTGCTGCTGCCGGATAACCATTATCTGAGCCACCAGACCGTGCT
GAGCAAAGATCCGAACGAAAAACGCGATCACATGGTGCTGCTGGAATTTGTGACCGCAGCGGGCATTACA
CACGGCATGGATGAACTGTATGGCGGCACCGGCGGCAGCGCGAGCCAGGGCGAAGAACTGTTTACCGGCG
TGGTGCCGATTCTGGTGGAACTGGATGGCGATGTGAACGGCCATAAATTTAGCGTGCGCGGCGAAGGCGA
AGGCGATGCGACCATTGGCAAACTGACCCTGAAATTTATTTGCACCACCGGCAAACTACCGGTGCCGTGG
CCGACCCTGGTGACCACCTTAACCTATGGCGTGCAGTGCTTTAGCCGCTATCCGGATCATATGAAACGCC
ATGATTTTTTTAAAAGCGCGATGCCGGAAGGCTATGTGCAGGAACGCACCATTAGCTTTAAAGATGATGG
CAAATATAAAACCCGCGCGGTGGTGAAATTTGAAGGCGATACCCTGGTGAACCGCATTGAACTGAAAGGC
ACCGATTTTAAAGAAGATGGCAACATTCTGGGGCATAAACTGGAATATAACACAGATCAGATGCCGCAGA
TGGTTACTCTTCTTCGAGTTCTGAGAATTGTTATCTTAATAAGAATAATGCAGCTGGCTTCACAGAAGAA
ACAACTTGAAGTGGTAACCCTTAAGGGTTCTTCAGGTTCATCTGGATCTTCCACGCGTCAGAGCCAGCCG
ATTCTGAACACCAAAGAAATGGCGCCGCAGAGCAAACCGCCGGAAGAACTGGAAATGAGCAGCATGCCGA
GCCCGGTGGCGCCGCTGCCGGCGCGCACCGAAGGCGTGATTGATATGCGCAGCATGAGCAGCATTGATAG
CTTTATTAGCTGCGCGACCGATTTTCCGGAAGCGACCCGCTTTTGATAAGAATTCGATATCAAGCTTATC
GATAATCAACCTCTGGATTACAAAATTTGTGAAAGATTGACTGGTATTCTTAACTATGTTGCTCCTTTTA
CGCTATGTGGATACGCTGCTTTAATGCCTTTGTATCATGCTATTGCTTCCCGTATGGCTTTCATTTTCTC
CTCCTTGTATAAATCCTGGTTGCTGTCTCTTTATGAGGAGTTGTGGCCCGTTGTCAGGCAACGTGGCGTG
GTGTGCACTGTGTTTGCTGACGCAACCCCCACTGGTTGGGGCATTGCCACCACCTGTCAGCTCCTTTCCG
GGACTTTCGCTTTCCCCCTCCCTATTGCCACGGCGGAACTCATCGCCGCCTGCCTTGCCCGCTGCTGGAC
AGGGGCTCGGCTGTTGGGCACTGACAATTCCGTGGTGTTGTCGGGGAAATCATCGTCCTTTCCTTGGCTG
CTCGCCTATGTTGCCACCTGGATTCTGCGCGGGACGTCCTTCTGCTACGTCCCTTCGGCCCTCAATCCAG
CGGACCTTCCTTCCCGCGGCCTGCTGCCGGCTCTGCGGCCTCTTCCGCGTCTTCGCCTTCGCCCTCAGAC
GAGTCGGATCTCCCTTTGGGCCGCCTCCCCGCATCGATACCGAGCGCTGCTCGAGAGATCTACGGGTGGC
ATCCCTGTGACCCCTCCCCAGTGCCTCTCCTGGCCCTGGAAGTTGCCACTCCAGTGCCCACCAGCCTTGT
CCTAATAAAATTAAGTTGCATCATTTTGTCTGACTAGGTGTCCTTCTATAATATTATGGGGTGGAGGGGG
GTGGTATGGAGCAAGGGGCAAGTTGGGAAGACAACCTGTAGGGCCTGCGGGGTCTATTGGGAACCAAGCT
GGAGTGCAGTGGCACAATCTTGGCTCACTGCAATCTCCGCCTCCTGGGTTCAAGCGATTCTCCTGCCTCA
GCCTCCCGAGTTGTTGGGATTCCAGGCATGCATGACCAGGCTCAGCTAATTTTTGTTTTTTTGGTAGAGA
CGGGGTTTCACCATATTGGCCAGGCTGGTCTCCAACTCCTAATCTCAGGTGATCTACCCACCTTGGCCTC
CCAAATTGCTGGGATTACAGGCGTGAACCACTGCTCCCTTCCCTGTCCTTCTGATTTTGTAGGTAACCAC
GTGCGGACCGAGCGGCCGCAGGAACCCCTAGTGATGGAGTTGGCCACTCCCTCTCTGCGCGCTCGCTCGC
TCACTGAGGCCGGGCGACCAAAGGTCGCCCGACGCCCGGGCTTTGCCCGGGCGGCCTCAGTGAGCGAGCG
AGCGCGCAGCTGCCTGCAGGGGCGCCTGATGCGGTATTTTCTCCTTACGCATCTGTGCGGTATTTCACAC
CGCATA
[95 nt withheld, positions 3437-3531]
T
[46 nt withheld, positions 3533-3578]
C
[141 nt withheld, positions 3580-3720]
CCTTTGACGTTGGAGTCCACGTTCTTT
[37 nt withheld, positions 3748-3784]
ACTCTATCTCGGGCTATTCTTTTGATTTATAAGGGATTTTGCCGATTTCGGTCTATTGGTTAAAAAATGA
GCTGATTTAACAAAAATTTAACGCGAATTTTAACAAAATATTAACGTTTACAATTTTATGGTGCACTCTC
AGTACAATCTGCTCTGATGCCGCATAGTTAAGCCAGCCCCGACACCCGCCAACACCCGCTGACGCGCCCT
GACGGGCTTGTCTGCTCCCGGCATCCGCTTACAGACAAGCTGTGACCGTCTCCGGGAGCTGCATGTGTCA
GAGGTTTTCACCGTCATCACCGAAACGCGCGAGACGAAAGGGCCTCGTGATACGCCTATTTTTATAGGTT
AATGTCATGATAATAATGGTTTCTTAGACGTCAGGTGGCACTTTTCGGGGAAATGTGCGCGGAACCCCTA
TTTGTTTATTTTTCTAAATACATTCAAATATGTATCCGCTCATGAGACAATAACCCTGATAAATGCTTCA
ATAATATTGAAAAAGGAAGAGTATGAGTATTCAACATTTCCGTGTCGCCCTTATTCCCTTTTTTGCGGCA
TTTTGCCTTCCTGTTTTTGCTCACCCAGAAACGCTGGTGAAAGTAAAAGATGCTGAAGATCAGTTGGGTG
CACGAGTGGGTTACATCGAACTGGATCTCAACAGCGGTAAGATCCTTGAGAGTTTTCGCCCCGAAGAACG
TTTTCCAATGATGAGCACTTTTAAAGTTCTGCTATGTGGCGCGGTATTATCCCGTATTGACGCCGGGCAA
GAGCAACTCGGTCGCCGCATACACTATTCTCAGAATGACTTGGTTGAGTACTCACCAGTCACAGAAAAGC
ATCTTACGGATGGCATGACAGTAAGAGAATTATGCAGTGCTGCCATAACCATGAGTGATAACACTGCGGC
CAACTTACTTCTGACAACGATCGGAGGACCGAAGGAGCTAACCGCTTTTTTGCACAACATGGGGGATCAT
GTAACTCGCCTTGATCGTTGGGAACCGGAGCTGAATGAAGCCATACCAAACGACGAGCGTGACACCACGA
TGCCTGTAGCAATGGCAACAACGTTGCGCAAACTATTAACTGGCGAACTACTTACTCTAGCTTCCCGGCA
ACAATTAATAGACTGGATGGAGGCGGATAAAGTTGCAGGACCACTTCTGCGCTCGGCCCTTCCGGCTGGC
TGGTTTATTGCTGATAAATCTGGAGCCGGTGAGCGTGGGTCTCGCGGTATCATTGCAGCACTGGGGCCAG
ATGGTAAGCCCTCCCGTATCGTAGTTATCTACACGACGGGGAGTCAGGCAACTATGGATGAACGAAATAG
ACAGATCGCTGAGATAGGTGCCTCACTGATTAAGCATTGGTAACTGTCAGACCAAGTTTACTCATATATA
CTTTAGATTGATTTAAAACTTCATTTTTAATTTAAAAGGATCTAGGTGAAGATCCTTTTTGATAATCTCA
TGACCAAAATCCCTTAACGTGAGTTTTCGTTCCACTGAGCGTCAGACCCCGTAGAAAAGATCAAAGGATC
TTCTTGAGATCCTTTTTTTCTGCGCGTAATCTGCTGCTTGCAAACAAAAAAACCACCGCTACCAGCGGTG
GTTTGTTTGCCGGATCAAGAGCTACCAACTCTTTTTCCGAAGGTAACTGGCTTCAGCAGAGCGCAGATAC
CAAATACTGTTCTTCTAGTGTAGCCGTAGTTAGGCCACCACTTCAAGAACTCTGTAGCACCGCCTACATA
CCTCGCTCTGCTAATCCTGTTACCAGTGGCTGCTGCCAGTGGCGATAAGTCGTGTCTTACCGGGTTGGAC
TCAAGACGATAGTTACCGGATAAGGCGCAGCGGTCGGGCTGAACGGGGGGTTCGTGCACACAGCCCAGCT
TGGAGCGAACGACCTACACCGAACTGAGATACCTACAGCGTGAGCTATGAGAAAGCGCCACGCTTCCCGA
AGGGAGAAAGGCGGACAGGTATCCGGTAAGCGGCAGGGTCGGAACAGGAGAGCGCACGAGGGAGCTTCCA
GGGGGAAACGCCTGGTATCTTTATAGTCCTGTCGGGTTTCGCCACCTCTGACTTGAGCGTCGATTTTTGT
GATGCTCGTCAGGGGGGCGGAGCCTATGGAAAAACGCCAGCAACGCGGCCTTTTTACGGTTCCTGGCCTT
TTGCTGGCCTTTTGCTCACATGTCCTGCAGGCAGCTGCGCGCTCGCTCGCTCACTGAGGCCGCCCGGGCG
TCGGGCGACCTTTGGTCGCCCGGCCTCAGTGAGCGAGCG
Features (pLannotate 1.2.2; 17 found; start..end, strand, type, name):
      1..44      -  repeat_region  AAV2 ITR (fragment): inverted terminal repeat of adeno-associated virus serotype 2 inverted
     89..536     +  promoter       hSyn promoter: human synapsin I promoter; confers neuron-specific expression (Kügler et al., 2003)
   1015..1731    +  CDS            cEGFP: cEGFP is a basic (constitutively fluorescent) green fluorescent protein published in 2008, derived from Aequorea victoria.
   1879..2073    +  CDS            Kcnb1 (fragment): KCNB1_RAT - Experimental evidence at protein level: Swiss-Prot protein existence level 1. Voltage-gated potassium channel that mediates transmembrane potassium transport in excitable membranes, primarily in the brain, but also in the pancreas and cardiovascular system. Contributes to the regulation of the action potential (AP) repolarization, duration and frequency of repetitive AP firing in neurons, muscle cells and endocrine cells and plays a role in homeostatic attenuation of electrical excitability throughout the brain (PubMed:10024359, PubMed:10618149, PubMed:12451110, PubMed:17379638, Pu
   2080..2104    +  misc_feature   MCS (fragment): pBluescript multiple cloning site
   2104..2692    +  misc_feature   WPRE: woodchuck hepatitis virus posttranscriptional regulatory element
   2724..3200    +  polyA_signal   hGH poly(A) signal: human growth hormone polyadenylation signal
   3240..3380    +  repeat_region  AAV2 ITR: inverted terminal repeat of adeno-associated virus serotype 2 inverted
   3385..3436    -  misc_feature   bom (fragment): basis of mobility region from pBR322
   3455..3910    +  rep_origin     f1 ori (sequence partly withheld): f1 bacteriophage origin of replication; arrow indicates direction of (+) strand synthesis
   3911..3960    -  misc_feature   bom (fragment): basis of mobility region from pBR322
   4062..4097    -  CDS            rop (fragment): Rop protein, which maintains plasmids at low copy number; rop
   4192..4296    +  promoter       AmpR promoter: bla
   4297..5157    +  CDS            AmpR: β-lactamase; bla; confers resistance to ampicillin, carbenicillin, and related antibiotics
   5328..5916    +  rep_origin     ori: high-copy-number ColE1/pMB1/pBR322/pUC origin of replication
   5989..6016    +  repeat_region  AAV2 ITR (fragment): inverted terminal repeat of adeno-associated virus serotype 2 inverted
   6045..6063    +  repeat_region  AAV2 ITR (fragment): inverted terminal repeat of adeno-associated virus serotype 2 inverted
