[The description below was written by a language model from this plasmid's Addgene catalogue record and pLannotate feature annotations shown in this document.]
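Description:
AAV-hSyn-ASAP4e-Kv-WPRE is an adeno-associated virus transfer plasmid built on a pAAV backbone, intended both for direct expression in neurons and as the genome plasmid for packaging recombinant AAV. It is maintained in bacteria through a high-copy ColE1/pUC-type origin and selected with ampicillin via the β-lactamase gene and its own promoter. An f1 phage origin is also present in the backbone, along with small remnants of pBR322 bom and rop sequences. The expression cassette is bounded by AAV2 inverted terminal repeats, which provide the signals for replication and encapsidation of the intervening DNA. One ITR is annotated intact, while the other spans the numbering origin of the circular sequence and shows up only as fragments. ITR-containing plasmids are prone to recombination, which fits with the recombination-deficient bacterial strain recorded for this one.

Between the ITRs, the human synapsin I promoter restricts expression to neurons and drives ASAP4e-Kv, a genetically encoded voltage indicator described in the associated publication as positively tuned. The automated annotation recognises only parts of this open reading frame. These are a GFP-derived segment, labelled as cEGFP, that serves as the fluorescent reporter, and a C-terminal fragment of rat Kcnb1 (the Kv2.1 potassium channel). The Kcnb1 fragment corresponds to the "Kv" tag and accounts for the somatic enrichment stated in the record. The voltage-sensing portion of the indicator is not separately annotated. Downstream, a WPRE enhances transcript stability and expression, and the human growth hormone polyadenylation signal terminates the message. The construct is used for optical recording of membrane potential in neurons, with signal concentrated at the cell body.
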