Addgene plasmid #201031: AAV-hSyn-ASAP4e-Kv-WPRE
Purpose: Expresses somatically enriched ASAP4e in neurons, can be used to package AAV
Depositing lab: Michael Lin. Depositing organization: Stanford University. Publication: A positively tuned voltage indicator for extended electrical recordings in the brain. Evans SW, Shi DQ, Chavarha M, Plitt MH, Taxidis J, Madruga B, Fan JL, Hwang FJ, van Keulen SC, Suomivuori CM, Pang MM, Su S, Lee S, Hao YA, Zhang G, Jiang D, Pradhan L, Roth RH, Liu Y, Dorian CC, Reese AL, Negrean A, Losonczy A, Makinson CD, Wang S, Clandinin TR, Dror RO, Ding JB, Ji N, Golshani P, Giocomo LM, Bi GQ, Lin MZ. Nat Methods. 2023 Jul;20(7):1104-1113. doi: 10.1038/s41592-023-01913-z. Epub 2023 Jul 6. PubMed 37429962.
Backbone
  Vector backbone: pAAV
  Vector type: AAV
Growth in bacteria
  Bacterial resistance: Ampicillin, 100 μg/mL
  Growth temperature: 37°C
  Growth strain: NEB Stable
  Copy number: High Copy
Gene/Insert
  Gene/Insert name: ASAP4e-Kv
Terms and licenses: Academic/Nonprofit Terms; Industry Terms: Not Available to Industry
How to cite: AAV-hSyn-ASAP4e-Kv-WPRE was a gift from Michael Lin (Addgene plasmid # 201031 ; http://n2t.net/addgene:201031 ; RRID:Addgene_201031)
